Addgene plasmid #220676: AiP1867 - pAAV-AiE2562m-minBG-SYFP2-WPRE-BGHpA
Purpose: AiE2562m is an enhancer sequence, designed to drive AAV-mediated transgene expression in specific populations of brain cells
Depositing lab: Allen Institute for Brain Science & Bosiljka Tasic. Depositing organization: Allen Institute. Publication: A suite of enhancer AAVs and transgenic mouse lines for genetic access to cortical cell types. Ben-Simon Y, Hooper M, Narayan S, Daigle TL, Dwivedi D, Way SW, Oster A, Stafford DA, Mich JK, Taormina MJ, Martinez RA, Opitz-Araya X, Roth JR, Alexander JR, Allen S, Amster A, Arbuckle J, Ayala A, Baker PM, Bakken TE, Barcelli T, Barta S, Bendrick J, Bertagnolli D, Bielstein C, Bishwakarma P, Bowlus J, Boyer G, Brouner K, Casian B, Casper T, Chakka AB, Chakrabarty R, Chance RK, Chavan S, Clark M, Colbert K, Collman F, Daniel S, Departee M, DiValentin P, Donadio N, Dotson N, Egdorf T, Fliss T, Gabitto M, Garcia J, Gary A, Gasperini M, Gloe J, Goldy J, Gore BB, Graybuck L, Greisman N, Haeseleer F, Halterman C, Haradon Z, Hastings SD, Helback O, Ho W, Hockemeyer D, Huang C, Huff S, Hunker A, Johansen N, Jones D, Juneau Z, Kalmbach B, Kannan M, Khem S, Kussick E, Kutsal R, Larsen R, Lee C, Lee AY, Leibly M, Lenz GH, Li S, Liang E, Lusk N, Madigan Z, Malloy J, Malone J, McCue R, Melchor J, Mollenkopf T, Moosman S, Morin E, Newman D, Ng L, Ngo K, Omstead V, Otto S, Oyama A, Pena N, Pham T, Phillips E, Pom CA, Potekhina L, Ransford S, Ray PL, Rette D, Reynoldson C, Rimorin C, Rocha D, Ruiz A, Sanchez REA, Sawyer L, Sedeno-Cortes A, Sevigny JP, Shapovalova N, Shepard N, Shulga L, Sigler AR, Siverts L, Soliman S, Somasundaram S, Staats B, Stewart K, Szelenyi E, Tieu M, Trader C, Tran A, van Velthoven CTJ, Walker M, Wang Y, Weed N, Wirthlin M, Wood T, Wynalda B, Yao Z, Zhou T, Ariza J, Dee N, Reding M, Ronellenfitch K, Mufti S, Sunkin SM, Smith KA, Esposito L, Waters J, Thyagarajan B, Yao S, Lein ES, Zeng H, Levi BP, Ngai J, Ting JT, Tasic B. Cell. 2025 May 16:S0092-8674(25)00513-6. doi: 10.1016/j.cell.2025.05.002. PubMed 40403729.
Backbone
  Vector backbone: pAAV2
  Vector type: AAV
Growth in bacteria
  Bacterial resistance: Ampicillin, 100 μg/mL
  Growth temperature: 37°C
  Growth strain: NEB Stable
  Copy number: High Copy
Gene/Insert
  Gene/Insert name: SYFP2
  Species: Synthetic
  Promoter: minBG
  Cloning method: Gibson Cloning
Terms and licenses: Academic/Nonprofit Terms; Industry Terms: Not Available to Industry
Depositor comments: 5' Cloning Site: MluI (not destroyed), 3' Cloning Site: SgrAI (not destroyed). Please visit https://doi.org/10.1101/2024.06.10.597244 for bioRxiv preprint.
How to cite: AiP1867 - pAAV-AiE2562m-minBG-SYFP2-WPRE-BGHpA was a gift from Allen Institute for Brain Science & Bosiljka Tasic (Addgene plasmid # 220676 ; http://n2t.net/addgene:220676 ; RRID:Addgene_220676)
