[The description below was written by a language model from this plasmid's Addgene catalogue record and pLannotate feature annotations shown in this document.]
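Description:
AiP1867 - pAAV-AiE2562m-minBG-SYFP2-WPRE-BGHpA is an AAV transfer plasmid built on a pAAV2 backbone, about 4.7 kb in the sequenced record, intended for packaging a reporter genome into recombinant adeno-associated virus for delivery to brain tissue. In bacteria it is maintained as a high-copy plasmid through a ColE1/pUC-type origin and selected with ampicillin via the bla gene and its promoter. An f1 phage origin is also present, along with short remnants of pBR322 bom and rop sequences in the backbone. The recombination-deficient growth strain listed is consistent with the need to keep the repeat-rich AAV2 inverted terminal repeats intact. One ITR is annotated in full, while the other is detected only as short fragments in the sequencing result.

Between the ITRs, the expression cassette consists of the AiE2562m enhancer placed upstream of a minimal beta-globin promoter (minBG), followed by the coding sequence for SYFP2, a rapidly maturing monomeric yellow fluorescent protein derived from Aequorea victoria. The enhancer and minimal promoter are not called out by the automated annotation but would occupy the unannotated stretch between the left ITR and the SYFP2 start. The enhancer is flanked by retained MluI and SgrAI cloning sites. A shortened WPRE (annotated as two fragments) enhances transcript stability and expression, and the bovine growth hormone polyadenylation signal terminates the message. Because the minimal promoter has little activity alone, SYFP2 fluorescence reports where the enhancer is active. The construct belongs to a suite of enhancer AAVs for genetic access to cortical cell types, though the record does not state which brain cell population AiE2562m targets.
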