Features (pLannotate 1.2.2; 14 found; start..end, strand, type, name):
     12..39      +  repeat_region  AAV2 ITR (fragment): inverted terminal repeat of adeno-associated virus serotype 2 inverted
     68..95      +  repeat_region  AAV2 ITR (fragment): inverted terminal repeat of adeno-associated virus serotype 2 inverted
    692..1408    +  CDS            SYFP2: SYFP2 is a basic (constitutively fluorescent) yellow fluorescent protein published in 2006, derived from Aequorea victoria. It is reported to be a very rapidly-maturing monomer with moderate acid sensitivity.
   1448..1605    +  misc_feature   WPRE (fragment): woodchuck hepatitis virus posttranscriptional regulatory element
   1611..1691    +  misc_feature   WPRE (fragment): woodchuck hepatitis virus posttranscriptional regulatory element
   1708..1819    +  polyA_signal   bGH poly(A) signal: bovine growth hormone polyadenylation signal
   1937..2077    +  repeat_region  AAV2 ITR: inverted terminal repeat of adeno-associated virus serotype 2 inverted
   2082..2133    -  misc_feature   bom (fragment): basis of mobility region from pBR322
   2152..2607    +  rep_origin     f1 ori (sequence partly withheld): f1 bacteriophage origin of replication; arrow indicates direction of (+) strand synthesis
   2608..2657    -  misc_feature   bom (fragment): basis of mobility region from pBR322
   2759..2794    -  CDS            rop (fragment): Rop protein, which maintains plasmids at low copy number; rop
   2889..2993    +  promoter       AmpR promoter: bla
   2994..3854    +  CDS            AmpR: β-lactamase; bla; confers resistance to ampicillin, carbenicillin, and related antibiotics
   4025..4613    +  rep_origin     ori: high-copy-number ColE1/pMB1/pBR322/pUC origin of replication
>Addgene plasmid #220676 | AiP1867 - pAAV-AiE2562m-minBG-SYFP2-WPRE-BGHpA | addgene full sequence | sequence record 462008 | Addgene NGS Result
CCTGCAGGCAGCTGCGCGCTCGCTCGCTCACTGAGGCCGCCCGGGCGTCGGGCGACCTTTGGTCGCCCGG
CCTCAGTGAGCGAGCGAGCGCGCAGAGAGGGAGTGGCCAACTCCATCACTAGGGGTTCCTGCGGCCGCAT
CAAATGTTCTCTTTAACAGCCAGGCACAGCTGTAACCCCAGGACTCTGGAGGCTGAAATGTGTGGCGCTC
ACATCCACATAAACCCCATGTCTGAGCCGGGAGTGTGACTCATTGATACAGTTCTCACTGATGCAGGAAG
TCTTGGGTCTGATCTCCTAACAACAAAATGTAAAGCCTAAAAACTCTTCTCCCTGCCTCTGTACTACAGG
AAAAAAAAGCCCAGAACTACCATAAAAACCTAGCAACATCTGTTTAGGGCTATTCCAAGTCTCTACTTGT
CTCTACAGACGGTTTTCTCTATTGAGAGTAGCAAAGTAAAAAGTAATGGATGATTTCTTTGAGGAATTTT
TCAGAATTACCCATGAAGTCTTAAAATATCCAGGCCTCAATCCAACCTCCATAAAGACTAAGAAAATCTC
TAAAAAGTAGAGATTAAAAACAGCTCAAAACGGAGCTCGGGCTGGGCATAAAAGTCAGGGCAGAGCCATC
TATTGCTTACATTTGCTTCTGGGATCCAGATCTTTCGAAGCTAGCGCTACCGGTCGCCACCATGGTGAGC
AAGGGCGAGGAGCTGTTCACCGGGGTGGTGCCCATCCTGGTCGAGCTGGACGGCGACGTAAACGGCCACA
AGTTCAGCGTGTCCGGCGAGGGCGAGGGCGATGCCACCTACGGCAAGCTGACCCTGAAGCTGATCTGCAC
CACCGGCAAGCTGCCCGTGCCCTGGCCCACCCTCGTGACCACCCTGGGCTACGGCGTGCAGTGCTTCGCC
CGCTACCCCGACCACATGAAGCAGCACGACTTCTTCAAGTCCGCCATGCCCGAAGGCTACGTCCAGGAGC
GCACCATCTTCTTCAAGGACGACGGCAACTACAAGACCCGCGCCGAGGTGAAGTTCGAGGGCGACACCCT
GGTGAACCGCATCGAGCTGAAGGGCATCGACTTCAAGGAGGACGGCAACATCCTGGGGCACAAGCTGGAG
TACAACTACAACAGCCACAACGTCTATATCACCGCCGACAAGCAGAAGAACGGCATCAAGGCCAACTTCA
AGATCCGCCACAACATCGAGGACGGCGGCGTGCAGCTCGCCGACCACTACCAGCAGAACACCCCCATCGG
CGACGGCCCCGTGCTGCTGCCCGACAACCACTACCTGAGCTACCAGTCCAAGCTGAGCAAAGACCCCAAC
GAGAAGCGCGATCACATGGTCCTGCTGGAGTTCGTGACCGCCGCCGGGATCACTCTCGGCATGGACGAGC
TGTACAAGTAAGTCGACGGCGCGCCGCGGCCGCGAATTCGATATCATAATCAACCTCTGGATTACAAAAT
TTGTGAAAGATTGACTGGTATTCTTAACTATGTTGCTCCTTTTACGCTATGTGGATACGCTGCTTTAATG
CCTTTGTATCATGCTATTGCTTCCCGTATGGCTTTCATTTTCTCCTCCTTGTATAAATCCTGGTTAGTTC
TTGCCACGGCGGAACTCATCGCCGCCTGCCTTGCCCGCTGCTGGACAGGGGCTCGGCTGTTGGGCACTGA
CAATTCCGTGGCTCGAGAGATCTTCGACTGTGCCTTCTAGTTGCCAGCCATCTGTTGTTTGCCCCTCCCC
CGTGCCTTCCTTGACCCTGGAAGGTGCCACTCCCACTGTCCTTTCCTAATAAAATGAGGAAATTGCATCG
CATTGTCTGAGTAGGTGTCATTCTATTCTGGGGGGTGGGGTGGGGCAGGACAGCAAGGGGGAGGATTGGG
AAGACAATAGCAGGCATGAGATCTCACGTGCGGACCGAGCGGCCGCAGGAACCCCTAGTGATGGAGTTGG
CCACTCCCTCTCTGCGCGCTCGCTCGCTCACTGAGGCCGGGCGACCAAAGGTCGCCCGACGCCCGGGCTT
TGCCCGGGCGGCCTCAGTGAGCGAGCGAGCGCGCAGCTGCCTGCAGGGGCGCCTGATGCGGTATTTTCTC
CTTACGCATCTGTGCGGTATTTCACACCGCATA
[95 nt withheld, positions 2134-2228]
T
[46 nt withheld, positions 2230-2275]
C
[141 nt withheld, positions 2277-2417]
CCTTTGACGTTGGAGTCCACGTTCTTT
[37 nt withheld, positions 2445-2481]
ACTCTATCTCGGGCTATTCTTTTGATTTATAAGGGATTTTGCCGATTTCGGTCTATTGGTTAAAAAATGA
GCTGATTTAACAAAAATTTAACGCGAATTTTAACAAAATATTAACGTTTACAATTTTATGGTGCACTCTC
AGTACAATCTGCTCTGATGCCGCATAGTTAAGCCAGCCCCGACACCCGCCAACACCCGCTGACGCGCCCT
GACGGGCTTGTCTGCTCCCGGCATCCGCTTACAGACAAGCTGTGACCGTCTCCGGGAGCTGCATGTGTCA
GAGGTTTTCACCGTCATCACCGAAACGCGCGAGACGAAAGGGCCTCGTGATACGCCTATTTTTATAGGTT
AATGTCATGATAATAATGGTTTCTTAGACGTCAGGTGGCACTTTTCGGGGAAATGTGCGCGGAACCCCTA
TTTGTTTATTTTTCTAAATACATTCAAATATGTATCCGCTCATGAGACAATAACCCTGATAAATGCTTCA
ATAATATTGAAAAAGGAAGAGTATGAGTATTCAACATTTCCGTGTCGCCCTTATTCCCTTTTTTGCGGCA
TTTTGCCTTCCTGTTTTTGCTCACCCAGAAACGCTGGTGAAAGTAAAAGATGCTGAAGATCAGTTGGGTG
CACGAGTGGGTTACATCGAACTGGATCTCAACAGCGGTAAGATCCTTGAGAGTTTTCGCCCCGAAGAACG
TTTTCCAATGATGAGCACTTTTAAAGTTCTGCTATGTGGCGCGGTATTATCCCGTATTGACGCCGGGCAA
GAGCAACTCGGTCGCCGCATACACTATTCTCAGAATGACTTGGTTGAGTACTCACCAGTCACAGAAAAGC
ATCTTACGGATGGCATGACAGTAAGAGAATTATGCAGTGCTGCCATAACCATGAGTGATAACACTGCGGC
CAACTTACTTCTGACAACGATCGGAGGACCGAAGGAGCTAACCGCTTTTTTGCACAACATGGGGGATCAT
GTAACTCGCCTTGATCGTTGGGAACCGGAGCTGAATGAAGCCATACCAAACGACGAGCGTGACACCACGA
TGCCTGTAGCAATGGCAACAACGTTGCGCAAACTATTAACTGGCGAACTACTTACTCTAGCTTCCCGGCA
ACAATTAATAGACTGGATGGAGGCGGATAAAGTTGCAGGACCACTTCTGCGCTCGGCCCTTCCGGCTGGC
TGGTTTATTGCTGATAAATCTGGAGCCGGTGAGCGTGGGTCTCGCGGTATCATTGCAGCACTGGGGCCAG
ATGGTAAGCCCTCCCGTATCGTAGTTATCTACACGACGGGGAGTCAGGCAACTATGGATGAACGAAATAG
ACAGATCGCTGAGATAGGTGCCTCACTGATTAAGCATTGGTAACTGTCAGACCAAGTTTACTCATATATA
CTTTAGATTGATTTAAAACTTCATTTTTAATTTAAAAGGATCTAGGTGAAGATCCTTTTTGATAATCTCA
TGACCAAAATCCCTTAACGTGAGTTTTCGTTCCACTGAGCGTCAGACCCCGTAGAAAAGATCAAAGGATC
TTCTTGAGATCCTTTTTTTCTGCGCGTAATCTGCTGCTTGCAAACAAAAAAACCACCGCTACCAGCGGTG
GTTTGTTTGCCGGATCAAGAGCTACCAACTCTTTTTCCGAAGGTAACTGGCTTCAGCAGAGCGCAGATAC
CAAATACTGTTCTTCTAGTGTAGCCGTAGTTAGGCCACCACTTCAAGAACTCTGTAGCACCGCCTACATA
CCTCGCTCTGCTAATCCTGTTACCAGTGGCTGCTGCCAGTGGCGATAAGTCGTGTCTTACCGGGTTGGAC
TCAAGACGATAGTTACCGGATAAGGCGCAGCGGTCGGGCTGAACGGGGGGTTCGTGCACACAGCCCAGCT
TGGAGCGAACGACCTACACCGAACTGAGATACCTACAGCGTGAGCTATGAGAAAGCGCCACGCTTCCCGA
AGGGAGAAAGGCGGACAGGTATCCGGTAAGCGGCAGGGTCGGAACAGGAGAGCGCACGAGGGAGCTTCCA
GGGGGAAACGCCTGGTATCTTTATAGTCCTGTCGGGTTTCGCCACCTCTGACTTGAGCGTCGATTTTTGT
GATGCTCGTCAGGGGGGCGGAGCCTATGGAAAAACGCCAGCAACGCGGCCTTTTTACGGTTCCTGGCCTT
TTGCTGGCCTTTTGCTCACATGT
